>Addgene plasmid #174034 | pCS2-AcrIIA4 | addgene full sequence | sequence record 353574 | Addgene NGS Result
CGCCATTCTGCCTGGGGACGTCGGAGCAAGCTTGATTTAGGTGACACTATAGAATACAAGCTACTTGTTC
TTTTTGCAGGATCCCATCGATTCGAATTCATGCCAAAAAAGAAGAGAAAGGTAGAAGACCCCATGAACAT
TAACGACCTCATACGAGAGATTAAGAACAAAGATTACACCGTCAAACTGTCAGGAACTGATAGTAACTCA
ATCACCCAGCTTATTATCAGGGTAAACAATGATGGGAATGAATATGTGATATCTGAGAGCGAAAACGAGT
CTATCGTCGAGAAATTCATTTCCGCTTTTAAGAACGGGTGGAATCAGGAATATGAGGATGAAGAAGAATT
TTACAATGACATGCAGACGATCACGTTGAAAAGTGAACTGAACTAATCTAGAACTATAGTGAGTCGTATT
ACGTAGATCCAGACATGATAAGATACATTGATGAGTTTGGACAAACCACAACTAGAATGCAGTGAAAAAA
ATGCTTTATTTGTGAAATTTGTGATGCTATTGCTTTATTTGTAACCATTATAAGCTGCAATAAACAAGTT
AACAACAACAATTGCATTCATTTTATGTTTCAGGTTCAGGGGGAGGTGTGGGAGGTTTTTTAATTCGCGG
CCGCGGCGCCAATGCATTGGGCCCGGTACCCAGCTTTTGTTCCCTTTAGTGAGGGTTAATTGCGCGCTTG
GCGTAATCATGGTCATAGCTGTTTCCTGTGTGAAATTGTTATCCGCTCACAATTCCACACAACATACGAG
CCGGGAGCATAAAGTGTAAAGCCTGGGGTGCCTAATGAGTGAGCTAACTCACATTAATTGCGTTGCGCTC
ACTGCCCGCTTTCCAGTCGGGAAACCTGTCGTGCCAGCTGCATTAATGAATCGGCCAACGCGCGGGGAGA
GGCGGTTTGCGTATTGGGCGCTCTTCCGCTTCCTCGCTCACTGACTCGCTGCGCTCGGTCGTTCGGCTGC
GGCGAGCGGTATCAGCTCACTCAAAGGCGGTAATACGGTTATCCACAGAATCAGGGGATAACGCAGGAAA
GAACATGTGAGCAAAAGGCCAGCAAAAGGCCAGGAACCGTAAAAAGGCCGCGTTGCTGGCGTTTTTCCAT
AGGCTCCGCCCCCCTGACGAGCATCACAAAAATCGACGCTCAAGTCAGAGGTGGCGAAACCCGACAGGAC
TATAAAGATACCAGGCGTTTCCCCCTGGAAGCTCCCTCGTGCGCTCTCCTGTTCCGACCCTGCCGCTTAC
CGGATACCTGTCCGCCTTTCTCCCTTCGGGAAGCGTGGCGCTTTCTCATAGCTCACGCTGTAGGTATCTC
AGTTCGGTGTAGGTCGTTCGCTCCAAGCTGGGCTGTGTGCACGAACCCCCCGTTCAGCCCGACCGCTGCG
CCTTATCCGGTAACTATCGTCTTGAGTCCAACCCGGTAAGACACGACTTATCGCCACTGGCAGCAGCCAC
TGGTAACAGGATTAGCAGAGCGAGGTATGTAGGCGGTGCTACAGAGTTCTTGAAGTGGTGGCCTAACTAC
GGCTACACTAGAAGAACAGTATTTGGTATCTGCGCTCTGCTGAAGCCAGTTACCTTCGGAAAAAGAGTTG
GTAGCTCTTGATCCGGCAAACAAACCACCGCTGGTAGCGGTGGTTTTTTTGTTTGCAAGCAGCAGATTAC
GCGCAGAAAAAAAGGATCTCAAGAAGATCCTTTGATCTTTTCTACGGGGTCTGACGCTCAGTGGAACGAA
AACTCACGTTAAGGGATTTTGGTCATGAGATTATCAAAAAGGATCTTCACCTAGATCCTTTTAAATTAAA
AATGAAGTTTTAAATCAATCTAAAGTATATATGAGTAAACTTGGTCTGACAGTTACCAATGCTTAATCAG
TGAGGCACCTATCTCAGCGATCTGTCTATTTCGTTCATCCATAGTTGCCTGACTCCCCGTCGTGTAGATA
ACTACGATACGGGAGGGCTTACCATCTGGCCCCAGTGCTGCAATGATACCGCGAGACCCACGCTCACCGG
CTCCAGATTTATCAGCAATAAACCAGCCAGCCGGAAGGGCCGAGCGCAGAAGTGGTCCTGCAACTTTATC
CGCCTCCATCCAGTCTATTAATTGTTGCCGGGAAGCTAGAGTAAGTAGTTCGCCAGTTAATAGTTTGCGC
AACGTTGTTGCCATTGCTACAGGCATCGTGGTGTCACGCTCGTCGTTTGGTATGGCTTCATTCAGCTCCG
GTTCCCAACGATCAAGGCGAGTTACATGATCCCCCATGTTGTGCAAAAAAGCGGTTAGCTCCTTCGGTCC
TCCGATCGTTGTCAGAAGTAAGTTGGCCGCAGTGTTATCACTCATGGTTATGGCAGCACTGCATAATTCT
CTTACTGTCATGCCATCCGTAAGATGCTTTTCTGTGACTGGTGAGTACTCAACCAAGTCATTCTGAGAAT
AGTGTATGCGGCGACCGAGTTGCTCTTGCCCGGCGTCAATACGGGATAATACCGCGCCACATAGCAGAAC
TTTAAAAGTGCTCATCATTGGAAAACGTTCTTCGGGGCGAAAACTCTCAAGGATCTTACCGCTGTTGAGA
TCCAGTTCGATGTAACCCACTCGTGCACCCAACTGATCTTCAGCATCTTTTACTTTCACCAGCGTTTCTG
GGTGAGCAAAAACAGGAAGGCAAAATGCCGCAAAAAAGGGAATAAGGGCGACACGGAAATGTTGAATACT
CATACTCTTCCTTTTTCAATATTATTGAAGCATTTATCAGGGTTATTGTCTCATGAGCGGATACATATTT
GAATGTATTTAGAAAAATAAACAAATAGGGGTTCCGCGCACATTTCCCCGAAAAGTGCCACCTAAATTGT
AAGCGTTAATATTTTGTTAAAATTCGCGTTAAATTTTTGTTAAATCAGCTCATTTTTTAACCAATAGGCC
GAAATCGGCAAAATCCCTTATAAATCAAAAGAATAGACCGAGATAGGGT
[37 nt withheld, positions 2990-3026]
AAAGAACGTGGACTCCAACGTCAAAGG
[49 nt withheld, positions 3054-3102]
T
[91 nt withheld, positions 3104-3194]
G
[124 nt withheld, positions 3196-3319]
CCCATTCGCCATTCAGGCTGCGCAACTGTTGGGAAGGGCGATCGGTGCGGGCCTCTTCGCTATTACGCCA
GTCGACCGCCAATTCAATATGGCGTATATGGACTCATGCCAATTCAATATGGTGGATCTGGACCTGTGCC
AATTCAATATGGCGTATATGGACTCGTGCCAATTCAATATGGTGGATCTGGACCCCAGCCAATTCAATAT
GGCGGACTTGGCACCATGCCAATTCAATATGGCGGACCTGGCACTGTGCCAACTGGGGAGGGGTCTACTT
GGCACGGTGCCAAGTTTGAGGAGGGGTCTTGGCCCTGTGCCAAGTCCGCCATATTGAATTGGCATGGTGC
CAATAATGGCGGCCATATTGGCTATATGCCAGGATCAATATATAGGCAATATCCAATATGGCCCTATGCC
AATATGGCTATTGGCCAGGTTCAATACTATGTATTGGCCCTATGCCATATAGTATTCCATATATGGGTTT
TCCTATTGACGTAGATAGCCCCTCCCAATGGGCGGTCCCATATACCATATATGGGGCTTCCTAATACCGC
CCATAGCCACTCCCCCATTGACGTCAATGGTCTCTATATATGGTCTTTCCTATTGACGTCATATGGGCGG
TCCTATTGACGTATATGGCGCCTCCCCCATTGACGTCAATTACGGTAAATGGCCCGCCTGGCTCAATGCC
CATTGACGTCAATAGGACCACCCACCATTGACGTCAATGGGATGGCTCATTGCCCATTCATATCCGTTCT
CACGCCCCCTATTGACGTCAATGACGGTAAATGGCCCACTTGGCAGTACATCAATATCTATTAATAGTAA
CTTGGCAAGTACATTACTATTGGAAGTACGCCAGGGTACATTGGCAGTACTCCCATTGACGTCAATGGCG
GTAAATGGCCCGCGATGGCTGCCAAGTACATCCCCATTGACGTCAATGGGGAGGGGCAATGACGCAAATG
GGCGTTCCATTGACGTAAATGGGCGGTAGGCGTGCCTAATGGGAGGTCTATATAAGCAATGCTCGTTTAG
GGAAC
Features (pLannotate 1.2.2; 15 found; start..end, strand, type, name):
     35..53      +  promoter       SP6 promoter: promoter for bacteriophage SP6 RNA polymerase
    103..123     +  CDS            SV40 NLS: nuclear localization signal of SV40 (simian virus 40) large T antigen
    404..421     -  promoter       T7 promoter (fragment): promoter for bacteriophage T7 RNA polymerase
    426..560     -  polyA_signal   SV40 poly(A) signal: SV40 polyadenylation signal
    673..691     -  promoter       T3 promoter: promoter for bacteriophage T3 RNA polymerase
    736..752     -  protein_bind   lac operator: The lac repressor binds to the lac operator to inhibit transcription in E. coli. This inhibition can be relieved by adding lactose or isopropyl-β-D-thiogalactopyranoside (IPTG). lac repressor encoded by lacI
    760..790     -  promoter       lac promoter: promoter for the E. coli lac operon
    805..826     -  protein_bind   CAP binding site: CAP binding activates transcription in the presence of cAMP. E. coli catabolite activator protein
    839..931     -  CDS            lacI (fragment): lac repressor; lacI; The lac repressor binds to the lac operator to inhibit transcription in E. coli. This inhibition can be relieved by adding lactose or isopropyl-β-D-thiogalactopyranoside (IPTG).
   1114..1702    -  rep_origin     ori: high-copy-number ColE1/pMB1/pBR322/pUC origin of replication
   1873..2733    -  CDS            AmpR: β-lactamase; bla; confers resistance to ampicillin, carbenicillin, and related antibiotics
   2734..2838    -  promoter       AmpR promoter: bla
   2891..3319    -  rep_origin     f1 ori (sequence partly withheld): f1 bacteriophage origin of replication; arrow indicates direction of (+) strand synthesis
   3324..3390    -  CDS            lacZα (fragment): LacZα fragment of β-galactosidase; lacZ fragment
   3397..4374    +  promoter       CMV IE94 promoter: enhancer/promoter region of simian cytomegalovirus major immediate early transcription unit IE94
