[The description below was written by a language model from this plasmid's Addgene catalogue record and pLannotate feature annotations shown in this document.]
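Description:
pCS2-AcrIIA4 is a pCS2-based plasmid built as a template for in vitro transcription of mRNA encoding the anti-CRISPR protein AcrIIA4, a small inhibitor of type II-A Cas9 enzymes. It is maintained in E. coli through a high-copy ColE1/pUC-type origin and selected with ampicillin via the β-lactamase gene. An f1 phage origin and remnants of the lac region (lac promoter and operator, lacZα and lacI fragments) are also present as backbone carry-over. The catalogue lists a total size of about 4.2 kb, while the sequenced record is 4,374 nt.

The synthetic AcrIIA4 insert, listed as roughly 200 bp and introduced by Gibson cloning, is not itself annotated in the feature table. It presumably lies in the unannotated stretch between the SP6 promoter and the SV40 polyadenylation signal. An SV40 nuclear localization signal is annotated just downstream of the SP6 promoter, which suggests the anti-CRISPR protein is made as an N-terminal NLS fusion, although the record does not say so explicitly. The SP6 promoter drives sense-strand transcription for synthetic mRNA production. The simian CMV IE94 enhancer/promoter lies immediately upstream of it on the circular map and, together with the SV40 poly(A) signal, could also support direct expression in vertebrate cells. T7 (partial) and T3 promoters sit downstream in the opposite orientation, as is typical of the pCS2 backbone.

The stated purpose is production of AcrIIA4 mRNA. The associated work concerns orthogonal CRISPR-Cas tools for genome editing, inhibition and CRISPR recording in zebrafish embryos, where such mRNA would serve to inhibit Cas9 activity.
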