Addgene plasmid #174034: pCS2-AcrIIA4
Purpose: In vitro transcription of anti-CRISPR AcrIIA4 mRNA
Depositing lab: James Gagnon. Depositing organization: University of Utah. Publication: Orthogonal CRISPR-Cas tools for genome editing, inhibition, and CRISPR recording in zebrafish embryos. Takasugi PR, Wang S, Truong KT, Drage EP, Kanishka SN, Higbee MA, Bamidele N, Ojelabi O, Sontheimer EJ, Gagnon JA. Genetics. 2021 Nov 4. pii: 6420709. doi: 10.1093/genetics/iyab196. PubMed 34735006.
Backbone
  Vector backbone: pCS2
  Backbone size w/o insert (bp): 4000
  Total vector size (bp): 4200
  Vector type: In vitro transcription
Growth in bacteria
  Bacterial resistance: Ampicillin, 100 μg/mL
  Growth temperature: 37°C
  Growth strain: DH5alpha
  Copy number: Unknown
Gene/Insert
  Gene/Insert name: AcrIIA4
  Species: Synthetic
  Insert size (bp): 200
  Cloning method: Gibson Cloning
  Sequencing primers: 5′ ATTTAGGTGACACTATAG
Terms and licenses: Academic/Nonprofit Terms; Industry Terms: Not Available to Industry
Depositor comments: Please visit https://www.biorxiv.org/content/10.1101/2020.11.07.372151v1 for bioRxiv preprint.
How to cite: pCS2-AcrIIA4 was a gift from James Gagnon (Addgene plasmid # 174034 ; http://n2t.net/addgene:174034 ; RRID:Addgene_174034)
